>Addgene plasmid #54221 | mEmerald-PCNA-19 | depositor partial sequence | sequence record 84366 | insert sequence
GACGTCAGATCCGCTAGCGCTACCGGTCGCCACCATGGTGAGCAAGGGCGAGGAGCTGTTCACCGGGGTG
GTGCCCATCCTGGTCGAGCTGGACGGCGACGTAAACGGCCACAAGTTCAGCGTGTCCGGCGAGGGCGAGG
GCGATGCCACCTACGGCAAGCTGACCCTGAAGTTCATCTGCACCACCGGCAAGCTGCCCGTGCCCTGGCC
CACCCTCGTGACCACCTTGACCTACGGCGTGCAGTGCTTCGCCCGCTACCCCGACCACATGAAGCAGCAC
GACTTCTTCAAGTCCGCCATGCCCGAAGGCTACGTCCAGGAGCGCACCATCTTCTTCAAGGACGACGGCA
ACTACAAGACCCGCGCCGAGGTGAAGTTCGAGGGCGACACCCTGGTGAACCGCATCGAGCTGAAGGGCAT
CGACTTCAAGGAGGACGGCAACATCCTGGGGCACAAGCTGGAGTACAACTACAACAGCCACAAGGTCTAT
ATCACCGCCGACAAGCAGAAGAACGGCATCAAGGTGAACTTCAAGACCCGCCACAACATCGAGGACGGCA
GCGTGCAGCTCGCCGACCACTACCAGCAGAACACCCCCATCGGCGACGGCCCCGTGCTGCTGCCCGACAA
CCACTACCTGAGCACCCAGTCCAAGCTGAGCAAAGACCCCAACGAGAAGCGCGATCACATGGTCCTGCTG
GAGTTCGTGACCGCCGCCGGGATCACTCTCGGCATGGACGAGCTGTACAAGTCCGGAGAAGGGCAAGGGC
AAGGGCAAGGGCCGGGCCGCGGCTACGCGTATCGATCCATGTTCGAGGCGCGCCTGGTCCAGGGCTCCAT
CCTCAAGAAGGTGTTGGAGGCACTCAAGGACCTCATCAACGAGGCCTGCTGGGATATTAGCTCCAGCGGT
GTAAACCTGCAGAGCATGGACTCGTCCCACGTCTCTTTGGTGCAGCTCACCCTGCGGTCTGAGGGCTTCG
ACACCTACCGCTGCGACCGCAACCTGGCCATGGGCGTGAACCTCACCAGTATGTCCAAAATACTAAAATG
CGCCGGCAATGAAGATATCATTACACTAAGGGCCGAAGATAACGCGGATACCTTGGCGCTAGTATTTGAA
GCACCAAACCAGGAGAAAGTTTCAGACTATGAAATGAAGTTGATGGATTTAGATGTTGAACAACTTGGAA
TTCCAGAACAGGAGTACAGCTGTGTAGTAAAGATGCCTTCTGGTGAATTTGCACGTATATGCCGAGATCT
CAGCCATATTGGAGATGCTGTTGTAATTTCCTGTGCAAAAGACGGAGTGAAATTTTCTGCAAGTGGAGAA
CTTGGAAATGGAAACATTAAATTGTCACAGACAAGTAATGTCGATAAAGAGGAGGAAGCTGTTACCATAG
AGATGAATGAACCAGTTCAACTAACTTTTGCACTGAGGTACCTGAACTTCTTTACAAAAGCCACTCCACT
CTCTTCAACGGTGACACTCAGTATGTCTGCAGATGTACCCCTTGTTGTAGAGTATAAAATTGCGGATATG
GGACACTTAAAATACTACTTGGCTCCCAAGATCGAGGATGAAGAAGGATCTTAGGGATCCACCGGATCTA
GATAACTGATCATAATCAGCCAT
