>Addgene plasmid #54221 | mEmerald-PCNA-19 | addgene partial sequence | sequence record 92419 | EGFP-C 5'-CATGGTCCTGCTGGAGTTCGTG-3'
GACGAGCTGTACAAGTCCGGAGAAGGGCAAGGGCAAGGGCAAGGGCCGGGCCGCGGCTACGCGTATCGAT
CCATGTTCGAGGCGCGCCTGGTCCAGGGCTCCATCCTCAAGAAGGTGTTGGAGGCACTCAAGGACCTCAT
CAACGAGGCCTGCTGGGATATTAGCTCCAGCGGTGTAAACCTGCAGAGCATGGACTCGTCCCACGTCTCT
TTGGTGCAGCTCACCCTGCGGTCTGAGGGCTTCGACACCTACCGCTGCGACCGCAACCTGGCCATGGGCG
TGAACCTCACCAGTATGTCCAAAATACTAAAATGCGCCGGCAATGAAGATATCATTACACTAAGGGCCGA
AGATAACGCGGATACCTTGGCGCTAGTATTTGAAGCACCAAACCAGGAGAAAGTTTCAGACTATGAAATG
AAGTTGATGGATTTAGATGTTGAACAACTTGGAATTCCAGAACAGGAGTACAGCTGTGTAGTAAAGATGC
CTTCTGGTGAATTTGCACGTATATGCCGAGATCTCAGCCATATTGGAGATGCTGTTGTAATTTCCTGTGC
AAAAGACGGAGTGAAATTTTCTGCAAGTGGAGAACTTGGAAATGGAAACATTAAATTGTCACAGACAAGT
AATGTCGATAAAGAGGAGGAAGCTGTTACCATAGAGATGAATGAACCAGTTCAACTAACTTTTGCACTGA
GGTACCTGAACTTCTTTACAAAAGCCACTCCACTCTCTTCAACGGTGACACTCAGTATGTCTGCAGATGT
ACCCCTTGTTGTAGAGTATAAAATTGCGGATATGGGACACTTAAAATACTACTTGGCTCCCAAGATCGAG
GATGAAGAAGGATCTTAGGGATCCACCGGATCTAGATAACTGATCATAATCAGCCATACCACATT
