[The description below was written by a language model from this plasmid's Addgene catalogue record.]
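Description:
mEmerald-PCNA-19 is a mammalian expression plasmid that produces human proliferating cell nuclear antigen (PCNA) fused to the green fluorescent protein mEmerald. It is built on an mEmerald backbone of about 4.75 kb (excluding the insert), is maintained at high copy in E. coli under kanamycin selection, and carries a neomycin resistance marker so that transfected mammalian cells can be selected with G418. The record does not include a feature table, so the origin of replication and the exact arrangement of the resistance cassette are not specified. The listed 3′ sequencing primer implies an SV40 polyadenylation signal downstream of the coding region.

Expression is driven by the CMV promoter, a strong constitutive promoter in most mammalian cell lines. mEmerald is encoded by the backbone and sits at the N terminus of the fusion, with the human PCNA coding sequence following it. The "19" in the name is not explained in the record, though it may denote the linker between the two proteins. mEmerald is a bright, monomeric GFP derivative, recorded here with excitation at 487 nm and emission at 509 nm, and so is compatible with standard green filter sets.

PCNA is the sliding clamp that tethers DNA polymerases at replication forks, and the depositor lists the fusion's localization as nuclear. The construct therefore serves as a fluorescent nuclear marker for live or fixed cell imaging, and tagged PCNA of this kind is commonly used to visualise sites of DNA replication and follow S-phase progression. This fits the associated publication's focus on replication timing. The cloning method is recorded as unknown.
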