Addgene plasmid #54221: mEmerald-PCNA-19
Purpose: Localization: Nucleus, Excitation: 487, Emission: 509
Depositing lab: Michael Davidson. Depositing organization: Florida State University, Tallahassee. Publication: G2 phase chromatin lacks determinants of replication timing. Lu J, Li F, Murphy CS, Davidson MW, Gilbert DM. J Cell Biol. 2010 Jun 14;189(6):967-80. doi: 10.1083/jcb.201002002. Epub 2010 Jun 7. PubMed 20530209.
Backbone
  Vector backbone: mEmerald
  Backbone size w/o insert (bp): 4750
  Vector type: Mammalian Expression
  Selectable markers: Neomycin (select with G418)
Growth in bacteria
  Bacterial resistance: Kanamycin, 50 μg/mL
  Growth temperature: 37°C
  Growth strain: DH5alpha
  Copy number: High Copy
Gene/Insert
  Gene/Insert name: PCNA-19 (alt names: Human Proliferating Cell Nuclear Antigen; NM_002592.2)
  Species: H. sapiens (human)
  Entrez Gene: PCNA (a.k.a. ATLD2)
  Promoter: CMV
  Tag / fusion protein: mEmerald (N terminal on backbone)
  Cloning method: Unknown
  Sequencing primers: 5′ CMV-F; 3′ SV40pA-R
Terms and licenses: Academic/Nonprofit Terms; Industry Terms
Depositor comments: Human Proliferating Cell Nuclear Antigen. Excitation = 487; Emission = 509. Localization data: Nucleus
How to cite: mEmerald-PCNA-19 was a gift from Michael Davidson (Addgene plasmid # 54221 ; http://n2t.net/addgene:54221 ; RRID:Addgene_54221)
